>Addgene plasmid #223812 | pRSET_SynPspA | addgene full sequence | sequence record 452323 | Addgene NGS Result
TTCCTGTTTTTGCTCACCCAGAAACGCTGGTGAAAGTAAAAGATGCTGAAGATCAGTTGGGTGCACGAGT
GGGTTACATCGAACTGGATCTCAACAGCGGTAAGATCCTTGAGAGTTTTCGCCCCGAAGAACGTTTTCCA
ATGATGAGCACTTTTAAAGTTCTGCTATGTGGCGCGGTATTATCCCGTATTGACGCCGGGCAAGAGCAAC
TCGGTCGCCGCATACACTATTCTCAGAATGACTTGGTTGAGTACTCACCAGTCACAGAAAAGCATCTTAC
GGATGGCATGACAGTAAGAGAATTATGCAGTGCTGCCATAACCATGAGTGATAACACTGCGGCCAACTTA
CTTCTGACAACGATCGGAGGACCGAAGGAGCTAACCGCTTTTTTGCACAACATGGGGGATCATGTAACTC
GCCTTGATCGTTGGGAACCGGAGCTGAATGAAGCCATACCAAACGACGAGCGTGACACCACGATGCCTGT
AGCAATGGCAACAACGTTGCGCAAACTATTAACTGGCGAACTACTTACTCTAGCTTCCCGGCAACAATTA
ATAGACTGGATGGAGGCGGATAAAGTTGCAGGACCACTTCTGCGCTCGGCCCTTCCGGCTGGCTGGTTTA
TTGCTGATAAATCTGGAGCCGGTGAGCGTGGGTCTCGCGGTATCATTGCAGCACTGGGGCCAGATGGTAA
GCCCTCCCGTATCGTAGTTATCTACACGACGGGGAGTCAGGCAACTATGGATGAACGAAATAGACAGATC
GCTGAGATAGGTGCCTCACTGATTAAGCATTGGTAACTGTCAGACCAAGTTTACTCATATATACTTTAGA
TTGATTTAAAACTTCATTTTTAATTTAAAAGGATCTAGGTGAAGATCCTTTTTGATAATCTCATGACCAA
AATCCCTTAACGTGAGTTTTCGTTCCACTGAGCGTCAGACCCCGTAGAAAAGATCAAAGGATCTTCTTGA
GATCCTTTTTTTCTGCGCGTAATCTGCTGCTTGCAAACAAAAAAACCACCGCTACCAGCGGTGGTTTGTT
TGCCGGATCAAGAGCTACCAACTCTTTTTCCGAAGGTAACTGGCTTCAGCAGAGCGCAGATACCAAATAC
TGTTCTTCTAGTGTAGCCGTAGTTAGGCCACCACTTCAAGAACTCTGTAGCACCGCCTACATACCTCGCT
CTGCTAATCCTGTTACCAGTGGCTGCTGCCAGTGGCGATAAGTCGTGTCTTACCGGGTTGGACTCAAGAC
GATAGTTACCGGATAAGGCGCAGCGGTCGGGCTGAACGGGGGGTTCGTGCACACAGCCCAGCTTGGAGCG
AACGACCTACACCGAACTGAGATACCTACAGCGTGAGCTATGAGAAAGCGCCACGCTTCCCGAAGGGAGA
AAGGCGGACAGGTATCCGGTAAGCGGCAGGGTCGGAACAGGAGAGCGCACGAGGGAGCTTCCAGGGGGAA
ACGCCTGGTATCTTTATAGTCCTGTCGGGTTTCGCCACCTCTGACTTGAGCGTCGATTTTTGTGATGCTC
GTCAGGGGGGCGGAGCCTATGGAAAAACGCCAGCAACGCGGCCTTTTTACGGTTCCTGGCCTTTTGCTGG
CCTTTTGCTCACATGTTCTTTCCTGCGTTATCCCCTGATTCTGTGGATAACCGTATTACCGCCTTTGAGT
GAGCTGATACCGCTCGCCGCAGCCGAACGACCGAGCGCAGCGAGTCAGTGAGCGAGGAAGCGGAAGAGCG
CCCAATACGCAAACCGCCTCTCCCCGCGCGTTGGCCGATTCATTAATGCAGGATCTCGATCCCGCGAAAT
TAATACGACTCACTATAGGGAGACCACAACGGTTTCCCTMTAGAAATAATTTTGTTTAACTTTAAGAAGG
AGATATACCATGGGCCATCATCATCATCATCATCATCATCATCACAGCAGCGGCCATATCGACGACGACG
ACAAGCATATGGAACTTTTTAATCGGGTTGGACGGGTGTTGAAATCCCAGTTAACCCATTGGCAACAGCA
ACAGGAAGCGCCGGAGGATCTCCTCGAACGTCTATTGGGCGAGATGGAGTTGGAGCTGATCGAATTGCGG
CGGGCCTTGGCCCAAACCATTGCTACTTTTAAAAGTACGGAACGACAGAGAGATGCTCAGCAGTTAATTG
CCCAACGCTGGTACGAAAAGGCTCAGGCTGCCCTGGATAGGGGTAATGAGCAATTGGCTAGGGAGGCCCT
TGGGCAAAGACAGTCCTATCAGAGTCATACGGAAGCCCTAGGTAAATCCCTCGGGGAACAACGGGCCCTG
GTGGAACAGGTGCGGGGACAATTACAAAAGCTGGAGCGCAAATATCTGGAGCTGAAAAGTCAGAAAAATC
TTTACCTCGCCCGCTTAAAATCGGCGATCGCCGCCCAAAAAATTGAAGAGATTGCGGGCAATTTGGACAA
TGCCAGTGCCAGTAGTTTATTTGAGAGAATTGAAACCAAAATCCTGGAGTTGGAAGCGGAACGGGAATTG
CTCAACCCTCCCCCATCCCCGCTAGATAAAAAATTTGAGCAGTGGGAGGAACAACAGGCGGTGGAAGCAA
CCCTTGCGGCCATGAAAGCTCGACGCTCTCTCCCTCCCCCTTCCTCGTAAGGATCCGGCTGCTAACAAAG
CCCGAAAGGAAGCTGAGTTGGCTGCTGCCACCGCTGAGCAATAACTAGCATAACCCCTTGGGGCCTCTAA
ACGGGTCTTGAGGGGTTTTTTGCTGAAAGGAGGAACTATATCCGGATCTGGCGTAATAGCGAAGAGGCCC
GCACCGATCGCCCTTCCCAACAGTTGCGCAGCCTGAATGGCGAATGGG
[124 nt withheld, positions 2849-2972]
C
[91 nt withheld, positions 2974-3064]
A
[49 nt withheld, positions 3066-3114]
CCTTTGACGTTGGAGTCCACGTTCTTT
[37 nt withheld, positions 3142-3178]
ACCCTATCTCGGTCTATTCTTTTGATTTATAAGGGATTTTGCCGATTTCGGCCTATTGGTTAAAAAATGA
GCTGATTTAACAAAAATTTAACGCGAATTTTAACAAAATATTAACGCTTACAATTTAGGTGGCACTTTTC
GGGGAAATGTGCGCGGAACCCCTATTTGTTTATTTTTCTAAATACATTCAAATATGTATCCGCTCATGAG
ACAATAACCCTGATAAATGCTTCAATAATATTGAAAAAGGAAGAGTATGAGTATTCAACATTTCCGTGTC
GCCCTTATTCCCTTTTTTGCGGCATTTTGCC
Features (pLannotate 1.2.2; 12 found; start..end, strand, type, name):
    977..1565    +  rep_origin     ori: high-copy-number ColE1/pMB1/pBR322/pUC origin of replication
   1748..1801    +  CDS            lacI (fragment): lac repressor; lacI; The lac repressor binds to the lac operator to inhibit transcription in E. coli. This inhibition can be relieved by adding lactose or isopropyl-β-D-thiogalactopyranoside (IPTG).
   1821..1839    +  promoter       T7 promoter: promoter for bacteriophage T7 RNA polymerase
   1871..1893    +  RBS            RBS: efficient ribosome binding site from bacteriophage T7 gene 10 (Olins and Rangwala, 1989)
   1906..1923    +  CDS            capTEV™ (fragment): composite tag for in vivo biotinylation, TEV protease cleavage, and 6xHis tagging
   2021..2038    +  CDS            LC3 (fragment): rat LC3 protein; Map1lc3b; Atg8 family member found on autophagosomes
   2648..2697    +  CDS            SET1 (fragment): solubility-enhancement tag derived from T7 phage gene 10B
   2705..2752    +  terminator     T7 terminator: transcription terminator for bacteriophage T7 RNA polymerase
   2778..2844    +  CDS            lacZα (fragment): LacZα fragment of β-galactosidase; lacZ fragment
   2849..3277    +  rep_origin     f1 ori (sequence partly withheld): f1 bacteriophage origin of replication; arrow indicates direction of (+) strand synthesis
   3330..3434    +  promoter       AmpR promoter: bla
   3435..806     +  CDS            AmpR (across the origin): β-lactamase; bla; confers resistance to ampicillin, carbenicillin, and related antibiotics
