[The description below was written by a language model from this plasmid's Addgene catalogue record and pLannotate feature annotations shown in this document.]
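Description:
pRSET_SynPspA is a bacterial expression plasmid built on the pRSET backbone for producing PspA from the cyanobacterium Synechocystis sp. PCC6803 in E. coli. The 3,489-nt sequence carries a high-copy ColE1/pUC-type origin for propagation, an f1 phage origin that allows single-stranded DNA production, and a β-lactamase gene with its own promoter for ampicillin selection.

Expression is driven by a bacteriophage T7 promoter followed by the efficient T7 gene 10 ribosome binding site, and the cassette is closed by a T7 terminator, so the protein is made only in hosts that supply T7 RNA polymerase. According to the catalogue entry, SynPspA is fused at its N terminus to a 10xHis tag for metal-affinity purification, followed by an enterokinase (EK) cleavage site that allows the tag to be removed afterwards. The automated annotation does not label the PspA coding sequence itself. The stretch between the RBS and the terminator contains only short partial matches (a His-containing fragment called as capTEV, plus small LC3 and SET1 fragments), which are most likely incidental hits to the tag, leader and flanking vector sequence rather than functional parts. The short lacI and lacZα fragments likewise appear to be backbone remnants, and no lac operator is annotated.

The record also lists NusA as an N-terminal backbone tag, but no NusA feature is annotated. The space between the promoter and terminator looks too small to hold such a fusion partner, so this field should be treated with caution. The plasmid is intended for recombinant production and purification of SynPspA, and the associated work concerns the protein's ESCRT-III-like fold and its remodelling of bacterial membranes.
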