Addgene plasmid #223812: pRSET_SynPspA
Purpose: Bacterial expression of SynPspA with N-terminal 10xHis-tag and EK cleavage site
Depositing lab: Carsten Sachse. Depositing organization: Forschungszentrum Juelich GmbH. Publication: PspA adopts an ESCRT-III-like fold and remodels bacterial membranes. Junglas B, Huber ST, Heidler T, Schlosser L, Mann D, Hennig R, Clarke M, Hellmann N, Schneider D, Sachse C. Cell. 2021 Jul 8;184(14):3674-3688.e18. doi: 10.1016/j.cell.2021.05.042. Epub 2021 Jun 23. PubMed 34166616.
Backbone
  Vector backbone: pRSET
  Vector type: Bacterial Expression
Growth in bacteria
  Bacterial resistance: Ampicillin, 100 μg/mL
  Growth temperature: 37°C
  Growth strain: DH5alpha
  Copy number: High Copy
Gene/Insert
  Gene/Insert name: SynPspA (alt name: PspA)
  Species: Synechocystis sp. PCC6803
  Tag / fusion protein: NusA (N terminal on backbone); 10xHis (N terminal on insert)
Terms and licenses: Academic/Nonprofit Terms; Industry Terms: Not Available to Industry
How to cite: pRSET_SynPspA was a gift from Carsten Sachse (Addgene plasmid # 223812 ; http://n2t.net/addgene:223812 ; RRID:Addgene_223812)
